Addgene plasmid #128095: pGL4.22-PGK1-HRE::dLUC
Purpose: Hypoxia response element real-time luciferase reporter
Depositing lab: Chi Van Dang. Depositing organization: Wistar Institute. Publication: Acid Suspends the Circadian Clock in Hypoxia through Inhibition of mTOR. Walton ZE, Patel CH, Brooks RC, Yu Y, Ibrahim-Hashim A, Riddle M, Porcu A, Jiang T, Ecker BL, Tameire F, Koumenis C, Weeraratna AT, Welsh DK, Gillies R, Alwine JC, Zhang L, Powell JD, Dang CV. Cell. 2018 Jun 28;174(1):72-87.e32. doi: 10.1016/j.cell.2018.05.009. Epub 2018 May 31. PubMed 29861175.
Backbone
  Vector backbone: pGL4.22
  Backbone manufacturer: Promega
  Backbone size w/o insert (bp): 5566
  Total vector size (bp): 5647
  Modifications to backbone: insertion of the PGK1 HRE (x3) into promoter region
  Vector type: Mammalian Expression, Luciferase
  Selectable markers: Puromycin
Growth in bacteria
  Bacterial resistance: Ampicillin, 100 μg/mL
  Growth temperature: 37°C
  Growth strain: DH5alpha
  Growth instructions: The depositing lab used Top10 in their studies.
  Copy number: Unknown
Gene/Insert
  Gene/Insert name: Hypoxia response element (x3) from PGK1 promoter (alt names: HRE (x3); HIF response element (x3); phosphoglycerate kinase 1 hypoxia response element (x3))
  Species: H. sapiens (human)
  Insert size (bp): 79
  GenBank ID: NM_000291
  Entrez Gene: PGK1 (a.k.a. HEL-S-68p, MIG10, PGKA)
  Promoter: inserted PGK1 hypoxia response elements (HRE) (x3)
  Tag / fusion protein: drives expression of destabilized luciferase (2CP) for real-time HRE activity assessment (C terminal on insert)
  Cloning method: Restriction Enzyme; 5′ cloning site KpnI (not destroyed); 3′ cloning site XhoI (not destroyed)
  Sequencing primers: 5′ RVprimer3: CTAGCAAAATAGGCTGTCCC
Resource information
  A portion of this plasmid was derived from a plasmid made by: HRE-pGL2-TK (Li et al., 2014; Celeste Simon Lab) and pGL4.22 (Promega)
Terms and licenses: Academic/Nonprofit Terms; Industry Terms: Not Available to Industry
How to cite: pGL4.22-PGK1-HRE::dLUC was a gift from Chi Van Dang (Addgene plasmid # 128095 ; http://n2t.net/addgene:128095 ; RRID:Addgene_128095)
