[The description below was written by a language model from this plasmid's Addgene catalogue record and pLannotate feature annotations shown in this document.]
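Description:
pGL4.22-PGK1-HRE::dLUC is a mammalian luciferase reporter plasmid built on the Promega pGL4.22 backbone and designed to report hypoxia-inducible factor (HIF) transcriptional activity in real time. It is propagated in E. coli through a high-copy ColE1/pUC-type origin with ampicillin selection (AmpR). An SV40 enhancer/early promoter drives a puromycin N-acetyltransferase cassette with a synthetic poly(A) signal, so stably transfected mammalian cells can be selected.

The insert is a short (about 79 bp) element containing three copies of the hypoxia response element from the human PGK1 promoter. It was cloned between KpnI and XhoI in the promoter region upstream of the reporter. The automated annotation detects these repeats as three small reverse-strand matches labelled mouse PGK promoter fragments. This probably reflects sequence similarity rather than a true discrepancy with the catalogue's human assignment. The record lists the HREs themselves as the promoter, and the feature table annotates no separate minimal promoter between them and the reporter.

Downstream lies the synthetic firefly luc2 coding sequence fused at its C terminus to the hCL1 and hPEST degradation sequences, followed by an SV40 polyadenylation signal. These two degrons shorten the half-life of the luciferase protein, so the light output follows changes in HRE-driven transcription closely instead of accumulating over time. An upstream synthetic poly(A) signal and an RNA polymerase II transcriptional pause site limit read-through from the backbone into the reporter and so reduce background. Short annotated fragments of TcR and SV40 large T antigen appear to be backbone remnants. The construct is used for continuous bioluminescence monitoring of hypoxia/HIF signalling in living cells.
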