Features (pLannotate 1.2.2; 17 found; start..end, strand, type, name):
      1..92      +  misc_feature   pause site: RNA polymerase II transcriptional pause signal from the human α2 globin gene
    118..135     -  promoter       PGK promoter (fragment): mouse phosphoglycerate kinase 1 promoter
    141..159     -  promoter       PGK promoter (fragment): mouse phosphoglycerate kinase 1 promoter
    165..190     -  promoter       PGK promoter (fragment): mouse phosphoglycerate kinase 1 promoter
    256..1905    +  CDS            luciferase: firefly luciferase synthetic luc2 version of the luciferase gene
   1912..1959    +  CDS            hCL1: non-ORF yeast peptide conferring ubiquitin-dependent degradation human codon-optimized
   1966..2082    +  CDS            hPEST: PEST degradation sequence from mouse ornithine decarboxylase human codon-optimized
   2131..2252    -  polyA_signal   SV40 poly(A) signal: SV40 polyadenylation signal
   2278..2409    -  CDS            LT_SV40 (fragment): Experimental evidence at protein level: Swiss-Prot protein existence level 1. Isoform 17kT antigen targets host RBL2 for degradation and promotes cell proliferation. Transactivates host cyclin A promoter through its J domain. From Simian virus 40 (SV40).
   2446..2803    +  promoter       SV40 promoter: SV40 enhancer and early promoter
   2834..3433    +  CDS            PuroR: puromycin N-acetyltransferase confers resistance to puromycin
   3458..3506    +  polyA_signal   poly(A) signal: synthetic polyadenylation signal
   3522..3653    +  CDS            TcR (fragment): tetracycline efflux protein; tet; confers resistance to tetracycline
   3833..4421    -  rep_origin     ori: high-copy-number ColE1/pMB1/pBR322/pUC origin of replication
   4621..5481    -  CDS            AmpR: β-lactamase confers resistance to ampicillin, carbenicillin, and related antibiotics
   5482..5523    -  promoter       AmpR promoter (fragment): bla
   5586..5634    +  polyA_signal   poly(A) signal: synthetic polyadenylation signal
>Addgene plasmid #128095 | pGL4.22-PGK1-HRE::dLUC | addgene full sequence | sequence record 249667 | Addgene NGS Result
AACATACGCTCTCCATCAAAACAAAACGAAACAAAACAAACTAGCAAAATAGGCTGTCCCCAGTGCAAGT
GCAGGTGCCAGAACATTTCTCTGGCCTAACTGGCCGGTACCGAGCTCTGTCACGTCCTGCACGACTCTAG
TTGTCACGTCCTGCACGACTCTAGTTGTCACGTCCTGCACGACGCTAGCTCGAGGATATCAAGATCTGGC
CTCGGCGGCCAAGCTTGGCAATCCGGTACTGTTGGTAAAGCCACCATGGAAGATGCCAAAAACATTAAGA
AGGGCCCAGCGCCATTCTACCCACTCGAAGACGGGACCGCCGGCGAGCAGCTGCACAAAGCCATGAAGCG
CTACGCCCTGGTGCCCGGCACCATCGCCTTTACCGACGCACATATCGAGGTGGACATTACCTACGCCGAG
TACTTCGAGATGAGCGTTCGGCTGGCAGAAGCTATGAAGCGCTATGGGCTGAATACAAACCATCGGATCG
TGGTGTGCAGCGAGAATAGCTTGCAGTTCTTCATGCCCGTGTTGGGTGCCCTGTTCATCGGTGTGGCTGT
GGCCCCAGCTAACGACATCTACAACGAGCGCGAGCTGCTGAACAGCATGGGCATCAGCCAGCCCACCGTC
GTATTCGTGAGCAAGAAAGGGCTGCAAAAGATCCTCAACGTGCAAAAGAAGCTACCGATCATACAAAAGA
TCATCATCATGGATAGCAAGACCGACTACCAGGGCTTCCAAAGCATGTACACCTTCGTGACTTCCCATTT
GCCACCCGGCTTCAACGAGTACGACTTCGTGCCCGAGAGCTTCGACCGGGACAAAACCATCGCCCTGATC
ATGAACAGTAGTGGCAGTACCGGATTGCCCAAGGGCGTAGCCCTACCGCACCGCACCGCTTGTGTCCGAT
TCAGTCATGCCCGCGACCCCATCTTCGGCAACCAGATCATCCCCGACACCGCTATCCTCAGCGTGGTGCC
ATTTCACCACGGCTTCGGCATGTTCACCACGCTGGGCTACTTGATCTGCGGCTTTCGGGTCGTGCTCATG
TACCGCTTCGAGGAGGAGCTATTCTTGCGCAGCTTGCAAGACTATAAGATTCAATCTGCCCTGCTGGTGC
CCACACTATTTAGCTTCTTCGCTAAGAGCACTCTCATCGACAAGTACGACCTAAGCAACTTGCACGAGAT
CGCCAGCGGCGGGGCGCCGCTCAGCAAGGAGGTAGGTGAGGCCGTGGCCAAACGCTTCCACCTACCAGGC
ATCCGCCAGGGCTACGGCCTGACAGAAACAACCAGCGCCATTCTGATCACCCCCGAAGGGGACGACAAGC
CTGGCGCAGTAGGCAAGGTGGTGCCCTTCTTCGAGGCTAAGGTGGTGGACTTGGACACCGGTAAGACACT
GGGTGTGAACCAGCGCGGCGAGCTGTGCGTCCGTGGCCCCATGATCATGAGCGGCTACGTTAACAACCCC
GAGGCTACAAACGCTCTCATCGACAAGGACGGCTGGCTGCACAGCGGCGACATCGCCTACTGGGACGAGG
ACGAGCACTTCTTCATCGTGGACCGGCTGAAGAGCCTGATCAAATACAAGGGCTACCAGGTAGCCCCAGC
CGAACTGGAGAGCATCCTGCTGCAACACCCCAACATCTTCGACGCCGGGGTCGCCGGCCTGCCCGACGAC
GATGCCGGCGAGCTGCCCGCCGCAGTCGTCGTGCTGGAACACGGTAAAACCATGACCGAGAAGGAGATCG
TGGACTATGTGGCCAGCCAGGTTACAACCGCCAAGAAGCTGCGCGGTGGTGTTGTGTTCGTGGACGAGGT
GCCTAAAGGACTGACCGGCAAGTTGGACGCCCGCAAGATCCGCGAGATTCTCATTAAGGCCAAGAAGGGC
GGCAAGATCGCCGTGAATTCTGCTTGCAAGAACTGGTTCAGTAGCTTAAGCCACTTTGTGATCCACCTTA
ACAGCCACGGCTTCCCTCCCGAGGTGGAGGAGCAGGCCGCCGGCACCCTGCCCATGAGCTGCGCCCAGGA
GAGCGGCATGGATAGACACCCTGCTGCTTGCGCCAGCGCCAGGATCAACGTCTAACTGCAGTCTAGAGTC
GGGGCGGCCGGCCGCTTCGAGCAGACATGATAAGATACATTGATGAGTTTGGACAAACCACAACTAGAAT
GCAGTGAAAAAAATGCTTTATTTGTGAAATTTGTGATGCTATTGCTTTATTTGTAACCATTATAAGCTGC
AATAAACAAGTTAACAACAACAATTGCATTCATTTTATGTTTCAGGTTCAGGGGGAGGTGTGGGAGGTTT
TTTAAAGCAAGTAAAACCTCTACAAATGTGGTAAAATCGATAAGGATCCGTTTGCGTATTGGGCGCTCTT
CCGCTGATCTGCGCAGCACCATGGCCTGAAATAACCTCTGAAAGAGGAACTTGGTTAGCTACCTTCTGAG
GCGGAAAGAACCAGCTGTGGAATGTGTGTCAGTTAGGGTGTGGAAAGTCCCCAGGCTCCCCAGCAGGCAG
AAGTATGCAAAGCATGCATCTCAATTAGTCAGCAACCAGGTGTGGAAAGTCCCCAGGCTCCCCAGCAGGC
AGAAGTATGCAAAGCATGCATCTCAATTAGTCAGCAACCATAGTCCCGCCCCTAACTCCGCCCATCCCGC
CCCTAACTCCGCCCAGTTCCGCCCATTCTCCGCCCCATGGCTGACTAATTTTTTTTATTTATGCAGAGGC
CGAGGCCGCCTCTGCCTCTGAGCTATTCCAGAAGTAGTGAGGAGGCTTTTTTGGAGGCCTAGGCTTTTGC
AAAAAGCTCGATTCTTCTGACACTAGCGCCACCATGACCGAGTACAAGCCTACCGTGCGCCTGGCCACTC
GCGATGATGTGCCCCGCGCCGTCCGCACTCTGGCCGCCGCTTTCGCCGACTACCCCGCTACCCGGCACAC
CGTGGACCCCGACCGGCACATCGAGCGTGTGACAGAGTTGCAGGAGCTGTTCCTGACCCGCGTCGGGCTG
GACATCGGCAAGGTGTGGGTAGCCGACGACGGCGCGGCCGTGGCCGTGTGGACTACCCCCGAGAGCGTTG
AGGCCGGCGCCGTGTTCGCCGAGATCGGCCCCCGAATGGCCGAGCTGAGCGGCAGCCGCCTGGCCGCCCA
GCAGCAAATGGAGGGCCTGCTTGCCCCCCATCGTCCCAAGGAGCCTGCCTGGTTTCTGGCCACTGTAGGA
GTGAGCCCCGACCACCAGGGCAAGGGCTTGGGCAGCGCCGTCGTGTTGCCCGGCGTAGAGGCCGCCGAAC
GCGCCGGTGTGCCCGCCTTTCTCGAAACAAGCGCACCAAGAAACCTTCCATTCTACGAGCGCCTGGGCTT
CACCGTGACCGCCGATGTCGAGGTGCCCGAGGGACCTAGGACCTGGTGTATGACACGAAAACCTGGCGCC
TAATGATCTAGAACCGGTCATGGCCGCAATAAAATATCTTTATTTTCATTACATCTGTGTGTTGGTTTTT
TGTGTGTTCGAACTAGATGCTGTCGACCGATGCCCTTGAGAGCCTTCAACCCAGTCAGCTCCTTCCGGTG
GGCGCGGGGCATGACTATCGTCGCCGCACTTATGACTGTCTTCTTTATCATGCAACTCGTAGGACAGGTG
CCGGCAGCGCTCTTCCGCTTCCTCGCTCACTGACTCGCTGCGCTCGGTCGTTCGGCTGCGGCGAGCGGTA
TCAGCTCACTCAAAGGCGGTAATACGGTTATCCACAGAATCAGGGGATAACGCAGGAAAGAACATGTGAG
CAAAAGGCCAGCAAAAGGCCAGGAACCGTAAAAAGGCCGCGTTGCTGGCGTTTTTCCATAGGCTCCGCCC
CCCTGACGAGCATCACAAAAATCGACGCTCAAGTCAGAGGTGGCGAAACCCGACAGGACTATAAAGATAC
CAGGCGTTTCCCCCTGGAAGCTCCCTCGTGCGCTCTCCTGTTCCGACCCTGCCGCTTACCGGATACCTGT
CCGCCTTTCTCCCTTCGGGAAGCGTGGCGCTTTCTCATAGCTCACGCTGTAGGTATCTCAGTTCGGTGTA
GGTCGTTCGCTCCAAGCTGGGCTGTGTGCACGAACCCCCCGTTCAGCCCGACCGCTGCGCCTTATCCGGT
AACTATCGTCTTGAGTCCAACCCGGTAAGACACGACTTATCGCCACTGGCAGCAGCCACTGGTAACAGGA
TTAGCAGAGCGAGGTATGTAGGCGGTGCTACAGAGTTCTTGAAGTGGTGGCCTAACTACGGCTACACTAG
AAGAACAGTATTTGGTATCTGCGCTCTGCTGAAGCCAGTTACCTTCGGAAAAAGAGTTGGTAGCTCTTGA
TCCGGCAAACAAACCACCGCTGGTAGCGGTGGTTTTTTTGTTTGCAAGCAGCAGATTACGCGCAGAAAAA
AAGGATCTCAAGAAGATCCTTTGATCTTTTCTACGGGGTCTGACGCTCAGTGGAACGAAAACTCACGTTA
AGGGATTTTGGTCATGAGATTATCAAAAAGGATCTTCACCTAGATCCTTTTAAATTAAAAATGAAGTTTT
AAATCAATCTAAAGTATATATGAGTAAACTTGGTCTGACAGCGGCCGCAAATGCTAAACCACTGCAGTGG
TTACCAGTGCTTGATCAGTGAGGCACCGATCTCAGCGATCTGCCTATTTCGTTCGTCCATAGTGGCCTGA
CTCCCCGTCGTGTAGATCACTACGATTCGTGAGGGCTTACCATCAGGCCCCAGCGCAGCAATGATGCCGC
GAGAGCCGCGTTCACCGGCCCCCGATTTGTCAGCAATGAACCAGCCAGCAGGGAGGGCCGAGCGAAGAAG
TGGTCCTGCTACTTTGTCCGCCTCCATCCAGTCTATGAGCTGCTGTCGTGATGCTAGAGTAAGAAGTTCG
CCAGTGAGTAGTTTCCGAAGAGTTGTGGCCATTGCTACTGGCATCGTGGTATCACGCTCGTCGTTCGGTA
TGGCTTCGTTCAACTCTGGTTCCCAGCGGTCAAGCCGGGTCACATGATCACCCATATTATGAAGAAATGC
AGTCAGCTCCTTAGGGCCTCCGATCGTTGTCAGAAGTAAGTTGGCCGCGGTGTTGTCGCTCATGGTAATG
GCAGCACTACACAATTCTCTTACCGTCATGCCATCCGTAAGATGCTTTTCCGTGACCGGCGAGTACTCAA
CCAAGTCGTTTTGTGAGTAGTGTATACGGCGACCAAGCTGCTCTTGCCCGGCGTCTATACGGGACAACAC
CGCGCCACATAGCAGTACTTTGAAAGTGCTCATCATCGGGAATCGTTCTTCGGGGCGGAAAGACTCAAGG
ATCTTGCCGCTATTGAGATCCAGTTCGATATAGCCCACTCTTGCACCCAGTTGATCTTCAGCATCTTTTA
CTTTCACCAGCGTTTCGGGGTGTGCAAAAACAGGCAAGCAAAATGCCGCAAAGAAGGGAATGAGTGCGAC
ACGAAAATGTTGGATGCTCATACTCGTCCTTTTTCAATATTATTGAAGCATTTATCAGGGTTACTAGTAC
GTCTCTCAAGGATAAGTAAGTAATATTAAGGTACGGGAGGTATTGGACAGGCCGCAATAAAATATCTTTA
TTTTCATTACATCTGTGTGTTGGTTTTTTGTGTGAATCGATAGTACT
