>Addgene plasmid #128095 | pGL4.22-PGK1-HRE::dLUC | depositor partial sequence | sequence record 245447 | multiple cloning region, inserted HREx3, and start of destabilized luciferase coding region
ACATTTCTCTGGCCTAACTGGCCGGTACCGAGCTCTGTCACGTCCTGCACGACTCTAGTTGTCACGTCCT
GCACGACTCTAGTTGTCACGTCCTGCACGACGCTAGCTCGAGGATATCAAGATCTGGCCTCGGCGGCCAA
GCTTGGCAATCCGGTACTGTTGGTAAAGCCACCATGGAAGATGCCAAAAACATTAAGAAGGGCCCAGCGC
CATTCTACCCACTCGAAGACGGGACCGCCGGCGAGCAGCTGCACAAAGCCATGAAGCGCTACGCCCTGGT
GCCCGGCACCATCGCCTTTACCGACGCACATATCGAGGTGGACATTACCTACGCCGAGTACTTCGAGATG
AGCGTTCGGCTGGCAGAAGCTATGAAGCGCTATGGGCTGAATACAAACCATCGGATCGTGGTGTGCAGCG
AGAATAGCTTGCAGTTCTTCATGCCCGTGTTGGGTGCCCTGTTCATCGGTGTGGCTGTGGCCCCAGCTAA
CGACATCTACAACGAGCGCGAGCTGCTGAACAGCATGGGCATCAGCCAGCCCACCGTCGTATTCGTGAGC
AAGAAAGGGCTGCAAAAGATCCTCAACGTGCAAAAGAAGCTACCGATCATACAAAAGATCATCATCATGG
ATAGCAAGACCGACTACCAGGGCTTCCAAAGCATGTACACCTTCGTGACTTCCCATTTGCCACCCGGCTT
CAACGAGTACGACTTCGTGCCCGAGAGCTTCGACCGGGACAAAACCATCGCCCTGATCATGAACAGTAGT
GGCAGTACCGGATTGCCCAAGG
