>Addgene plasmid #128095 | pGL4.22-PGK1-HRE::dLUC | depositor partial sequence | sequence record 249666 | HRE (x3) sequence
CGAGCTCTGTCACGTCCTGCACGACTCTAGTTGTCACGTCCTGCACGACTCTAGTTGTCACGTCCTGCAC
GACGCTAGC
